>Addgene plasmid #14259 | pAG306GAL-ccdB-TAP | depositor full sequence | sequence record 7922 | Author sequence
TCGCGCGTTTCGGTGATGACGGTGAAAACCTCTGACACATGCAGCTCCCGGAGACGGTCACAGCTTGTCT
GTAAGCGGATGCCGGGAGCAGACAAGCCCGTCAGGGCGCGTCAGCGGGTGTTGGCGGGTGTCGGGGCTGG
CTTAACTATGCGGCATCAGAGCAGATTGTACTGAGAGTGCACCACGCTTTTCAATTCAATTCATCATTTT
TTTTTTATTCTTTTTTTTGATTTCGGTTTCTTTGAAATTTTTTTGATTCGGTAATCTCCGAACAGAAGGA
AGAACGAAGGAAGGAGCACAGACTTAGATTGGTATATATACGCATATGTAGTGTTGAAGAAACATGAAAT
TGCCCAGTATTCTTAACCCAACTGCACAGAACAAAAACCTGCAGGAAACGAAGATAAATCATGTCGAAAG
CTACATATAAGGAACGTGCTGCTACTCATCCTAGTCCTGTTGCTGCCAAGCTATTTAATATCATGCACGA
AAAGCAAACAAACTTGTGTGCTTCATTGGATGTTCGTACCACCAAGGAATTACTGGAGTTAGTTGAAGCA
TTAGGTCCCAAAATTTGTTTACTAAAAACACATGTGGATATCTTGACTGATTTTTCCATGGAGGGCACAG
TTAAGCCGCTAAAGGCATTATCCGCCAAGTACAATTTTTTACTCTTCGAAGACAGAAAATTTGCTGACAT
TGGTAATACAGTCAAATTGCAGTACTCTGCGGGTGTATACAGAATAGCAGAATGGGCAGACATTACGAAT
GCACACGGTGTGGTGGGCCCAGGTATTGTTAGCGGTTTGAAGCAGGCGGCAGAAGAAGTAACAAAGGAAC
CTAGAGGCCTTTTGATGTTAGCAGAATTGTCATGCAAGGGCTCCCTATCTACTGGAGAATATACTAAGGG
TACTGTTGACATTGCGAAGAGCGACAAAGATTTTGTTATCGGCTTTATTGCTCAAAGAGACATGGGTGGA
AGAGATGAAGGTTACGATTGGTTGATTATGACACCCGGTGTGGGTTTAGATGACAAGGGAGACGCATTGG
GTCAACAGTATAGAACCGTGGATGATGTGGTCTCTACAGGATCTGACATTATTATTGTTGGAAGAGGACT
ATTTGCAAAGGGAAGGGATGCTAAGGTAGAGGGTGAACGTTACAGAAAAGCAGGCTGGGAAGCATATTTG
AGAAGATGCGGCCAGCAAAACTAAAAAACTGTATTATAAGTAAATGCATGTATACTAAACTCACAAATTA
GAGCTTCAATTTAATTATATCAGTTATTACCCTGCGGTGTGAAATACCGCACAGATGCGTAAGGAGAAAA
TACCGCATCAGGAAATTGTAAACGTTAATATTTTGTTAAAATTCGCGTTAAATTTTTGTTAAATCAGCTC
ATTTTTTAACCAATAGGCCGAAATCGGCAAAATCCCTTATAAATCAAAAGAATAGACCGAGATAGGGT
[37 nt withheld, positions 1469-1505]
AAAGAACGTGGACTCCAACGTCAAAGG
[49 nt withheld, positions 1533-1581]
T
[91 nt withheld, positions 1583-1673]
G
[124 nt withheld, positions 1675-1798]
CGCGCCATTCGCCATTCAGGCTGCGCAACTGTTGGGAAGGGCGATCGGTGCGGGCCTCTTCGCTATTACG
CCAGCTGGCGAAGGGGGGATGTGCTGCAAGGCGATTAAGTTGGGTAACGCCAGGGTTTTCCCAGTCACGA
CGTTGTAAAACGACGGCCAGTGAATTGTAATACGACTCACTATAGGGCGAATTGGAGCTCTAGTACGGAT
TAGAAGCCGCCGAGCGGGCGACAGCCCTCCGACGGAAGACTCTCCTCCGTGCGTCCTCGTCTTCACCGGT
CGCGTTCCTGAAACGCAGATGTGCCTCGCGCCGCACTGCTCCGAACAATAAAGATTCTACAATACTAGCT
TTTATGGTTATGAAGAGGAAAAATTGGCAGTAACCTGGCCCCACAAACCTTCAAATTAACGAATCAAATT
AACAACCATAGGATGATAATGCGATTAGTTTTTTAGCCTTATTTCTGGGGTAATTAATCAGCGAAGCGAT
GATTTTTGATCTATTAACAGATATATAAATGGAAAAGCTGCATAACCACTTTAACTAATACTTTCAACAT
TTTCAGTTTGTATTACTTCTTATTCAAATGTCATAAAAGTATCAACAAAAAATTGTTAATATACCTCTAT
ACTTTAACGTCAAGGAGAAAAAACCCCGGATTCTAGAACTAGTGGATCCCCCATCACAAGTTTGTACAAA
AAAGCTGAACGAGAAACGTAAAATGATATAAATATCAATATATTAAATTAGATTTTGCATAAAAAACAGA
CTACATAATACTGTAAAACACAACATATCCAGTCACTATGGCGGCCGCATTAGGCACCCCAGGCTTTACA
CTTTATGCTTCCGGCTCGTATAATGTGTGGATTTTGAGTTAGGATCCGTCGAGATTTTCAGGAGCTAAGG
AAGCTAAAATGGAGAAAAAAATCACTGGATATACCACCGTTGATATATCCCAATGGCATCGTAAAGAACA
TTTTGAGGCATTTCAGTCAGTTGCTCAATGTACCTATAACCAGACCGTTCAGCTGGATATTACGGCCTTT
TTAAAGACCGTAAAGAAAAATAAGCACAAGTTTTATCCGGCCTTTATTCACATTCTTGCCCGCCTGATGA
ATGCTCATCCGGAATTCCGTATGGCAATGAAAGACGGTGAGCTGGTGATATGGGATAGTGTTCACCCTTG
TTACACCGTTTTCCATGAGCAAACTGAAACGTTTTCATCGCTCTGGAGTGAATACCACGACGATTTCCGG
CAGTTTCTACACATATATTCGCAAGATGTGGCGTGTTACGGTGAAAACCTGGCCTATTTCCCTAAAGGGT
TTATTGAGAATATGTTTTTCGTCTCAGCCAATCCCTGGGTGAGTTTCACCAGTTTTGATTTAAACGTGGC
CAATATGGACAACTTCTTCGCCCCCGTTTTCACCATGGGCAAATATTATACGCAAGGCGACAAGGTGCTG
ATGCCGCTGGCGATTCAGGTTCATCATGCCGTCTGTGATGGCTTCCATGTCGGCAGAATGCTTAATGAAT
TACAACAGTACTGCGATGAGTGGCAGGGCGGGGCGTAAACGCCGCGTGGATCCGGCTTACTAAAAGCCAG
ATAACAGTATGCGTATTTGCGCGCTGATTTTTGCGGTATAAGAATATATACTGATATGTATACCCGAAGT
ATGTCAAAAAGAGGTATGCTATGAAGCAGCGTATTACAGTGACAGTTGACAGCGACAGCTATCAGTTGCT
CAAGGCATATATGATGTCAATATCTCCGGTCTGGTAAGCACAACCATGCAGAATGAAGCCCGTCGTCTGC
GTGCCGAACGCTGGAAAGCGGAAAATCAGGAAGGGATGGCTGAGGTCGCCCGGTTTATTGAAATGAACGG
CTCTTTTGCTGACGAGAACAGGGGCTGGTGAAATGCAGTTTAAGGTTTACACCTATAAAAGAGAGAGCCG
TTATCGTCTGTTTGTGGATGTACAGAGTGATATTATTGACACGCCCGGGCGACGGATGGTGATCCCCCTG
GCCAGTGCACGTCTGCTGTCAGATAAAGTCTCCCGTGAACTTTACCCGGTGGTGCATATCGGGGATGAAA
GCTGGCGCATGATGACCACCGATATGGCCAGTGTGCCGGTCTCCGTTATCGGGGAAGAAGTGGCTGATCT
CAGCCACCGCGAAAATGACATCAAAAACGCCATTAACCTGATGTTCTGGGGAATATAAATGTCAGGCTCC
CTTATACACAGCCAGTCTGCAGGTCGACCATAGTGACTGGATATGTTGTGTTTTACAGTATTATGTAGTC
TGTTTTTTATGCAAAATCTAATTTAATATATTGATATTTATATCATTTTACGTTTCTCGTTCAGCTTTCT
TGTACAAAGTGGTGATGGGCTGCAGGAATTCGATATCAAGCTTATCGATAGGTGGACCAGGTGGTGGAAT
GAAGCGACGATGGAAAAAGAATTTCATAGCCGTCTCAGCAGCCAACCGCTTTAAGAAAATCTCATCCTCC
GGGGCACTTGATTATGGTACCCCAACTACTGCTTCTGAAAATCTATATTTTCAAGGTGAACTAAAAACTG
CTGCTTTGGCTCAACATGCGATTAAGGGTGAAGCTCAAAAACTTAATGACTCTCAAGCTCCAAAAGCTGA
TGCGCAACAAAATAACTTCAACAAAGATCAACAAAGCGCCTTCTATGAAATCTTGAACATGCCTAACTTA
AACGAAGCGCAACGTAACGGCTTCATTCAAAGTCTTAAAGACGACCCAAGCCAAAGCACTAACGTTTTAG
GTGAAGCTAAAAAATTAAACGAATCTCAAGCACCGAAAGCTGATAACAATTTCAACAAAGAACAACAAAA
TGCTTTCTATGAAATCTTGAATATGCCTAACTTAAACGAAGAACAACGCAATGGTTTCATCCAAAGCTTA
AAAGATGACCCAAGCCAAAGTGCTAACCTATTGTCAGAAGCTAAAAAGTTAAATGAATCTCAAGCACCGA
AAGCGGATAACAAATTCAACAAAGAACAACAAAATGCTTTCTATGAAATCTTACATTTACCTAACTTAAA
CGAAGAACAACGCAATGGTTTCATCCAAAGCCTAAAAGATGACCCAAGCCAAAGCGCTAACCTTTTAGCA
GAAGCTAAAAAGCTAAATGATGCTCAAGCACCAAAAGCTGACAACAAATTCAACAAAGAACAACAAAATG
CTTTCTATGAAATTTTACATTTACCTAACTTAACTGAAGAACAACGTAACGGCTTCATCCAAAGCCTTAA
AGACGATCCTTCGGTGAGCAAAGAACAGTCACTCGAGTCATGTAATTAGTTATGTCACGCTTACATTCAC
GCCCTCCCCCCACATCCGCTCTAACCGAAAAGGAAGGAGTTAGACAACCTGAAGTCTAGGTCCCTATTTA
TTTTTTTATAGTTATGTTAGTATTAAGAACGTTATTTATATTTCAAATTTTTCTTTTTTTTCTGTACAGA
CGCGTGTACGCATGTAACATTATACTGAAAACCTTGCTTGAGAAGGTTTTGGGACGCTCGAAGGCTTTAA
TTTGCGGCCGGTACCCAGCTTTTGTTCCCTTTAGTGAGGGTTAATTCCGAGCTTGGCGTAATCATGGTCA
TAGCTGTTTCCTGTGTGAAATTGTTATCCGCTCACAATTCCACACAACATAGGAGCCGGAAGCATAAAGT
GTAAAGCCTGGGGTGCCTAATGAGTGAGGTAACTCACATTAATTGCGTTGCGCTCACTGCCCGCTTTCCA
GTCGGGAAACCTGTCGTGCCAGCTGCATTAATGAATCGGCCAACGCGCGGGGAGAGGCGGTTTGCGTATT
GGGCGCTCTTCCGCTTCCTCGCTCACTGACTCGCTGCGCTCGGTCGTTCGGCTGCGGCGAGCGGTATCAG
CTCACTCAAAGGCGGTAATACGGTTATCCACAGAATCAGGGGATAACGCAGGAAAGAACATGTGAGCAAA
AGGCCAGCAAAAGGCCAGGAACCGTAAAAAGGCCGCGTTGCTGGCGTTTTTCCATAGGCTCGGCCCCCCT
GACGAGCATCACAAAAATCGACGCTCAAGTCAGAGGTGGCGAAACCCGACAGGACTATAAAGATACCAGG
CGTTCCCCCCTGGAAGCTCCCTCGTGCGCTCTCCTGTTCCGACCCTGCCGCTTACCGGATACCTGTCCGC
CTTTCTCCCTTCGGGAAGCGTGGCGCTTTCTCAATGCTCACGCTGTAGGTATCTCAGTTCGGTGTAGGTC
GTTCGCTCCAAGCTGGGCTGTGTGCACGAACCCCCCGTTCAGCCCGACCGCTGCGCCTTATCCGGTAACT
ATCGTCTTGAGTCCAACCCGGTAAGACACGACTTATCGCCACTGGCAGCAGCCACTGGTAACAGGATTAG
CAGAGCGAGGTATGTAGGCGGTGCTACAGAGTTCTTGAAGTGGTGGCCTAACTACGGCTACACTAGAAGG
ACAGTATTTGGTATCTGCGCTCTGCTGAAGCCAGTTACCTTCGGAAAAAGAGTTGGTAGCTCTTGATCCG
GCAAACAAACCACCGCTGGTAGCGGTGGTTTTTTTGTTTGCAAGCAGCAGATTACGCGCAGAAAAAAAGG
ATCTCAAGAAGATCCTTTGATCTTTTCTACGGGGTCTGACGCTCAGTGGAACGAAAACTCACGTTAAGGG
ATTTTGGTCATGAGATTATCAAAAAGGATCTTCACCTAGATCCTTTTAAATTAAAAATGAAGTTTTAAAT
CAATCTAAAGTATATATGAGTAAACTTGGTCTGACAGTTACCAATGCTTAATCAGTGAGGCACCTATCTC
AGCGATCTGTCTATTTCGTTCATCCATAGTTGCCTGACTGCCCGTCGTGTAGATAACTACGATACGGGAG
GGCTTACCATCTGGCCCCAGTGCTGCAATGATACCGCGAGACCCACGCTCACCGGCTCCAGATTTATCAG
CAATAAACCAGCCAGCCGGAAGGGCCGAGCGCAGAAGTGGTCCTGCAACTTTATCCGCCTCCATCCAGTC
TATTAATTGTTGCCGGGAAGCTAGAGTAAGTAGTTCGCCAGTTAATAGTTTGCGCAACGTTGTTGCCATT
GCTACAGGCATCGTGGTGTCACGCTCGTCGTTTGGTATGGCTTCATTCAGCTCCGGTTCCCAACGATCAA
GGCGAGTTACATGATCCCCCATGTTGTGAAAAAAAGCGGTTAGCTCCTTCGGTCCTCCGATCGTTGTCAG
AAGTAAGTTGGCCGCAGTGTTATCACTCATGGTTATGGCAGCACTGCATAATTCTCTTACTGTCATGCCA
TCCGTAAGATGCTTTTCTGTGACTGGTGAGTACTCAACCAAGTCATTCTGAGAATAGTGTATGCGGCGAC
CGAGTTGCTCTTGCCCGGCGTCAATACGGGATAATACCGCGCCACATAGCAGAACTTTAAAAGTGCTCAT
CATTGGAAAACGTTCTTCGGGGCGAAAACTCTCAAGGATCTTACCGCTGTTGAGATCCAGTTCGATGTAA
CCCACTCGTGCACCCAACTGATCTTCAGCATCTTTTACTTTCACCAGCGTTTCTGGGTGAGCAAAAACAG
GAAGGCAAAATGCCGCAAAAAAGGGAATAAGGGCGACACGGAAATGTTGAATACTCATACTCTTCCTTTT
TCAATATTATTGAAGCATTTATCAGGGTTATTGTCTCATGAGCGGATACATATTTGAATGTATTTAGAAA
AATAAACAAATAGGGGTTCCGCGCACATTTCCCCGAAAAGTGCCACCTGACGTCTAAGAAACCATTATTA
TCATGACATTAACCTATAAAAATAGGCGTATCACGAGGCCCTTTCGTC
Features (pLannotate 1.2.2; 29 found; start..end, strand, type, name):
    137..184     +  misc_feature   bom (fragment): basis of mobility region from pBR322
    195..410     +  promoter       URA3 promoter: S. cerevisiae URA3
    411..1214    +  CDS            URA3: orotidine-5'-phosphate decarboxylase, required for uracil biosynthesis; S. cerevisiae URA3; yeast auxotrophic marker, counterselectable with 5-fluoroorotic acid (5-FOA)
   1293..1342    +  misc_feature   bom (fragment): basis of mobility region from pBR322
   1343..1798    -  rep_origin     f1 ori (sequence partly withheld): f1 bacteriophage origin of replication; arrow indicates direction of (+) strand synthesis
   1806..1963    -  CDS            lacZα (fragment): LacZα fragment of β-galactosidase; lacZ fragment
   1966..1984    +  promoter       T7 promoter: promoter for bacteriophage T7 RNA polymerase
   2004..2445    +  promoter       GAL1 promoter: S. cerevisiae GAL1; inducible promoter, regulated by Gal4
   2460..2480    +  misc_feature   MCS (fragment): pBluescript multiple cloning site
   2484..2608    +  protein_bind   attR1: mutant version of attR; recombination site for the Gateway® LR reaction LR Clonase™
   2633..2663    +  promoter       lac UV5 promoter: E. coli lac promoter with an "up" mutation
   2687..2716    +  promoter       cat promoter (fragment): promoter of the E. coli cat gene encoding chloramphenicol acetyltransferase
   2717..3376    +  CDS            CmR: chloramphenicol acetyltransferase; cat; confers resistance to chloramphenicol
   3558..3716    +  CDS            ccdA (fragment): CCDA_ECO57 - Also known as H, letA. Experimental evidence at protein level: Swiss-Prot protein existence level 1. Antitoxin component of a type II toxin-antitoxin (TA) system which inhibits the post-segregational killing (PSK) of plasmid-free cells, also referred to as a plasmid addiction system. Binds to and blocks the activity of CcdB; will also remove bound CcdB protein from the CcdB-GyrA complex by forming a CcdA-CcdB complex, a process termed rejuvenation. Functions as a transcriptional corepressor for the ccdAB operon, repression also requires CcdB (By similarity). From Escherichia coli
   3721..4023    +  CDS            ccdB: CCDB_ECOLI - Also known as G, letB, letD. Experimental evidence at protein level: Swiss-Prot protein existence level 1. Toxic component of a type II toxin-antitoxin (TA) system, functioning in plasmid maintainence. Responsible for the post- segregational killing (PSK) of plasmid-free cells, also referred to as a plasmid addiction system. Half-life of over 2 hours. Cell killing by CcdB is accompanied by filamentation, defects in chromosome and plasmid segregation, defects in cell division, formation of anucleate cells, decreased DNA synthesis and plasmid loss. Interferes with the activity of DN
   4067..4191    -  protein_bind   attR2: mutant version of attR; recombination site for the Gateway® LR reaction LR Clonase™
   4195..4228    +  misc_feature   MCS (fragment): pBluescript multiple cloning site
   4250..4327    +  CDS            CBP: calmodulin-binding peptide derived from skeletal muscle myosin light chain kinase; binds calmodulin with nanomolar affinity in the presence of calcium
   4733..5113    +  CDS            protein A (fragment): immunoglobulin binding domains of Staphylocuccus aureus protein A
   5126..5373    +  terminator     CYC1 terminator: S. cerevisiae CYC1; transcription terminator for CYC1
   5396..5414    -  promoter       T3 promoter: promoter for bacteriophage T3 RNA polymerase
   5459..5475    -  protein_bind   lac operator: The lac repressor binds to the lac operator to inhibit transcription in E. coli. This inhibition can be relieved by adding lactose or isopropyl-β-D-thiogalactopyranoside (IPTG). lac repressor encoded by lacI
   5483..5513    -  promoter       lac promoter: promoter for the E. coli lac operon
   5528..5549    -  protein_bind   CAP binding site: CAP binding activates transcription in the presence of cAMP. E. coli catabolite activator protein
   5562..5654    -  CDS            lacI (fragment): lac repressor; lacI; The lac repressor binds to the lac operator to inhibit transcription in E. coli. This inhibition can be relieved by adding lactose or isopropyl-β-D-thiogalactopyranoside (IPTG).
   5837..6425    -  rep_origin     ori: high-copy-number ColE1/pMB1/pBR322/pUC origin of replication
   6596..7456    -  CDS            AmpR: β-lactamase; bla; confers resistance to ampicillin, carbenicillin, and related antibiotics
   7457..7561    -  promoter       AmpR promoter: bla
   7656..35      +  CDS            rop (fragment) (across the origin): Rop protein, which maintains plasmids at low copy number; rop
