[The description below was written by a language model from this plasmid's Addgene catalogue record and pLannotate feature annotations shown in this document.]
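Description:
pAG306GAL-ccdB-TAP is an empty Gateway destination vector for galactose-inducible expression of C-terminally TAP-tagged proteins in Saccharomyces cerevisiae. It is built on the pRS306 backbone and is described by the depositor as an integrating plasmid. Consistent with this, the feature table shows no yeast replication origin or centromere, only the URA3 marker with its own promoter, which allows selection on medium lacking uracil and counterselection with 5-FOA. In E. coli it is maintained through a high-copy ColE1/pUC-type origin with ampicillin resistance, and an f1 origin and remnants of the pBluescript lacZα/MCS region flanked by T7 and T3 promoters are also present.

The expression unit consists of the GAL1 promoter, regulated by Gal4, followed by a Gateway cassette bounded by attR1 and attR2, then the TAP tag and the CYC1 terminator. The cassette carries a chloramphenicol resistance gene and the ccdB toxin gene. Because CcdB poisons gyrase in ordinary E. coli strains, the unrecombined vector must be propagated in a ccdB-tolerant strain. After an LR recombination with an entry clone, the cassette is replaced by the gene of interest, and ccdB loss provides negative selection against parental plasmid.

A transferred open reading frame lacking a stop codon would be fused to the downstream tag, which is annotated as a calmodulin-binding peptide followed by immunoglobulin-binding domains of Staphylococcus aureus protein A. These two affinity modules are the basis of tandem affinity purification. The vector belongs to a suite of yeast Gateway plasmids designed for high-throughput genetic analysis. The depositor notes that the supplied full sequence is for reference only and may not match the plasmid exactly.
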