Addgene plasmid #14259: pAG306GAL-ccdB-TAP
Purpose: (Empty Backbone)
Depositing lab: Susan Lindquist. Depositing organization: Whitehead Institute for Biomedical Research. Publication: A suite of Gateway cloning vectors for high-throughput genetic analysis in Saccharomyces cerevisiae. Alberti S, Gitler AD, Lindquist S. Yeast. 2007 Oct . 24(10):913-9. 10.1002/yea.1502 PubMed 17583893.
Backbone
  Vector backbone: pRS306
  Vector type: Yeast Expression ; Gateway Destination
  Selectable markers: URA3
Growth in bacteria
  Bacterial resistance: Chloramphenicol and Ampicillin, 25 & 100 μg/mL
  Growth temperature: 37°C
  Growth strain: ccdB Survival
  Growth instructions: DB3.1, ccdB Survival
  Copy number: Unknown
Gene/Insert
  Gene/Insert name: None
  Tag / fusion protein: TAP (C terminal on backbone)
  Cloning method: Gateway Cloning
  Sequencing primers: 5′ GAL1
Terms and licenses: Academic/Nonprofit Terms; Industry Terms: Not Available to Industry
Depositor comments: Type of plasmid: integrating. This plasmid contains the Gateway technology from Invitrogen; Invitrogen requires purchasing of Gateway Clonase for carrying out the Gateway recombinational cloning reaction http://www.invitrogen.com Please note that the full plasmid sequence is provided as a reference only, and may not match the exact sequence of the plasmid.
How to cite: pAG306GAL-ccdB-TAP was a gift from Susan Lindquist (Addgene plasmid # 14259 ; http://n2t.net/addgene:14259 ; RRID:Addgene_14259)
