>Addgene plasmid #14259 | pAG306GAL-ccdB-TAP | addgene partial sequence | sequence record 20734 | 14259 with pRS_marker
TTTCATTCATCATTTTTTTTTTATTCTTTTTTTTGATTTCGGTTTCCTTGAAATTTTTTTGATTCGGTAA
TCTCCGAACAGAAGGAAGAACGAAGGAAGGAGCACAGACTTAGATTGGTATATATACGCATATGTAGTGT
TGAAGAAACATGAAATTGCCCAGTATTCTTAACCCAACTGCACAGAACAAAAACCTGCAGGAAACGAAGA
TAAATCATGTCGAAAGCTACATATAAGGAACGTGCTGCTACTCATCCTAGTCCTGTTGCTGCCAAGCTAT
TTAATATCATGCACGAAAAGCAAACAAACTTGTGTGCTTCATTGGATGTTCGTACCACCAAGGAATTACT
GGAGTTAGTTGAAGCATTAGGTCCCAAAATTTGTTTACTAAAAACACATGTGGATATCTTGACTGATTTT
TCCATGGAGGGCACAGTTAAGCCGCTAAAGGCATTATCCGCCAAGTACAATTTTTTACTCTTCGAAGACA
GAAAATTTGCTGACATTGGTAATACAGTCAAATTGCAGTACTCTGCGGGTGTATACAGAATAGCAGAATG
GGCAGACATTACGAATGCACACGGTGTGGTGGGCCCAGGTATTGTTAGCGGTTTGAAGCAGGCGGCAGAA
GAAGTAACAAAGGAACCTAGAGGCCTTTTGATGTTAGCAGAATTGTCATG
