>Addgene plasmid #14259 | pAG306GAL-ccdB-TAP | addgene partial sequence | sequence record 20735 | 14259 with GW5
GCCTGGGGGTGCCTAATGCGGCCGCCATAGTGACTGGATATGTTGTGTTTTACAGTATTATGTAGTCTGT
TTTTTATGCAAAATCTAATTTAATATATTGATATTTATATCATTTTACGTTTCTCGTTCAGCTTTTTTGT
ACAAACTTGTGATGGGGGATCCACTAGTTCTAGAATCCGGGGTTTTTTCTCCTTGACGTTAAAGTATAGA
GGTATATTAACAATTTTTTGTTGATACTTTTATTACATTTGAATAAGAAGTAATACAAACCGAAAATGTT
GAAAGTATTAGTTAAAGTGGTTATGCAGTTTTTGCATTTATATATCTGTTAATAGATCAAAAATCATCGC
TTCGCTGATTAATTACCCCAGAAATAAGGCTAAAAAACTAATCGCATTATCATCCTATGGTTGTTAATTT
GATTCGTTCATTTGAAGGTTTGTGGGGCCAGGTTACTGCCAATTTTTCCTCTTCATAACCATAAAAGCTA
GTATTGTAGAATCTTTATTGTTCGGAGCAGTGCGGCGCGAGGCACATCTGCGTTTCAGGAACGCGACCGG
TGAAGACGAGGACGCACGGAGGAGAGTCTTCCTTCGGAGGGCTGTCACCCGCTCGGCGGCTTCTAATCCG
TACTAGAGCTCCAATTCGCCCTATAGTGAGTCGTATTACAATTCACTGGCCGTCCTTTTACACGTCGTGA
CTG
