>Addgene plasmid #14259 | pAG306GAL-ccdB-TAP | addgene partial sequence | sequence record 20736 | 14259 with GW3
GGCTGATCTCAGCCACCGCGAAAATGACATCAAAAACGCCATTAACCTGATGTTCTGGGGAATATAAATG
TCAGGCTCCCTTATACACAGCCAGTCTGCAGGTCGACCATAGTGACTGGATATGTTGTGTTTTACAGTAT
TATGTAGTCTGTTTTTTATGCAAAATCTAATTTAATATATTGATATTTATATCATTTTACGTTTCTCGTT
CAGCTTTCTTGTACAAAGTGGTGATGGGCTGCAGGAATTCGATATCAAGCTTATCGATAGGTGGACCAGG
TGGTGGAATGAAGCGACGATGGAAAAAGAATTTCATAGCCGTCTCAGCAGCCAACCGCTTTAAGAAAATC
TCATCCTCCGGGGCACTTGATTATGGTACCCCAACTACTGCTTCTGAAAATCTATATTTTCAAGGTGAAC
TAAAAACTGCTGCTTTGGCTCAACATGCGATTAAGGGTGAAGCTCAAAAACTTAATGACTCTCAAGCTCC
AAAAGCTGATGCGCAACAAAATAACTTCAACAAAGATCAACAAAGCGCCTTCTATGAAATCTTGAACATG
CCTAACTTAAACGAAGCGCAACGTAACGGCTTCATTCAAAGTCTTAAAGACGACCCAAGCCAAAGCACTA
ACGTTTTAAGTGAAGCTAAAAAATTAAACGAATCTCAAGCACCGAAAGCTGATAA
